Addgene plasmid #84103: pFGC5941-PacI-ath-STTM1886.2
Purpose: target miRNA1886.2 for destruction in Arabidopsis thaliana
Depositing lab: Guiliang Tang. Depositing organization: Michigan Technological University. Publication: Construction of short tandem target mimic (STTM) to block the functions of plant and animal microRNAs. Tang G, Yan J, Gu Y, Qiao M, Fan R, Mao Y, Tang X. Methods. 2012 Oct;58(2):118-25. doi: 10.1016/j.ymeth.2012.10.006. Epub 2012 Oct 23. PubMed 23098881.
Backbone
  Vector backbone: pFGC5941-PacI
  Backbone manufacturer: Guiliang Tang (Addgene plasmid # 44182)
  Backbone size w/o insert (bp): 8608
  Vector type: Plant Expression
  Selectable markers: Basta
Growth in bacteria
  Bacterial resistance: Chloramphenicol and Kanamycin, 25 & 50 μg/mL
  Growth temperature: 37°C
  Growth strain: DH5alpha
  Copy number: High Copy
Gene/Insert
  Gene/Insert name: STTM1886.2
  Species: A. thaliana (mustard weed)
  Insert size (bp): 2846
  Promoter: 2x35S
  Cloning method: Restriction Enzyme; 5′ cloning site PacI (not destroyed); 3′ cloning site PacI (not destroyed)
  Sequencing primers: 5′ CACTATCCTTCGCAAGACCCTTCC; 3′ CAACACATGAGCGAAACCCTATAA
Terms and licenses: Academic/Nonprofit Terms; Industry Terms: Not Available to Industry
Depositor comments: The insert within this plasmid contains a 2x35S promoter, STTM, T35S and CmR. The STTM sequence in the plasmid contains discrepancies compared to the reference sequence. According to the depositing lab, these mutations should not affect plasmid function.
How to cite: pFGC5941-PacI-ath-STTM1886.2 was a gift from Guiliang Tang (Addgene plasmid # 84103 ; http://n2t.net/addgene:84103 ; RRID:Addgene_84103)
