[The description below was written by a language model from this plasmid's Addgene catalogue record and pLannotate feature annotations shown in this document.]
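Description:
pFGC5941-PacI-ath-STTM1886.2 is a plant expression binary vector built on the pFGC5941-PacI backbone and designed to knock down miR1886.2 function in Arabidopsis thaliana using short tandem target mimic (STTM) technology. An STTM transcript carries two imperfect, non-cleavable binding sites for the target microRNA joined by a short spacer. When expressed in planta it sequesters the miRNA and triggers its degradation, allowing loss-of-function analysis of the miRNA.

The backbone has the usual architecture for Agrobacterium-mediated delivery. The pVS1 oriV with RepA and StaA supports replication and stable maintenance in Agrobacterium, while a ColE1/pBR322-type origin with the bom site supports propagation in E. coli. A kanamycin resistance gene lies outside the T-DNA. Between the nopaline-type left and right border repeats sits a bar (phosphinothricin acetyltransferase) cassette under the mannopine synthase promoter and terminator, which provides Basta selection of transformed plants. An OCS terminator and residual MCS/lacZα sequence are also present.

According to the depositor, the PacI-flanked insert contains a 2x35S promoter, the STTM, a 35S terminator and a chloramphenicol resistance gene, the last of these accounting for the dual chloramphenicol and kanamycin selection in bacteria. The automated feature table does not match this cleanly. It annotates no 35S promoter, STTM or 35S terminator. Instead it shows one full and one partial CmR copy in inverted orientation, each with tet/cat promoter and ori fragments. The annotated sequence record is also somewhat shorter than backbone plus insert would predict. The depositor further notes that the STTM sequence differs from the reference in ways said not to affect function.
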