Features (pLannotate 1.2.2; 25 found; start..end, strand, type, name):
    129..1202    +  CDS            pVS1 RepA: replication protein from the Pseudomonas plasmid pVS1 (Heeb et al., 2000)
   1268..1462    +  rep_origin     pVS1 oriV: origin of replication for the Pseudomonas plasmid pVS1 (Heeb et al., 2000)
   1665..1704    +  CDS            rop (fragment): Rop protein, which maintains plasmids at low copy number; rop
   1806..1946    +  misc_feature   bom: basis of mobility region from pBR322
   2132..2720    -  rep_origin     ori: high-copy-number ColE1/pMB1/pBR322/pUC origin of replication
   2807..3601    -  CDS            KanR: aminoglycoside phosphotransferase; aphA-3; confers resistance to kanamycin
   4026..4050    +  misc_feature   LB T-DNA repeat: left border repeat from nopaline C58 T-DNA
   4136..4388    -  terminator     MAS terminator: mannopine synthase terminator
   4401..4949    -  CDS            bar: PAT_STRHY - Experimental evidence at protein level: Swiss-Prot protein existence level 1. Inactivates phosphinothricin (PPT) by transfer of an acetyl group from acetyl CoA. Can also acetylate demethylphosphinothricin but not PTT or glutamate. This enzyme is an effector of phosphinothricin tripeptide (PTT or bialaphos) resistance. From Streptomyces hygroscopicus. Introduced by genetic manipulation and expressed in glufosinate-tolerant maize by Dekalb Genetics.
   4955..5335    -  promoter       MAS promoter: mannopine synthase promoter (Velten et al., 1984)
   5380..5548    +  rep_origin     ori (fragment): high-copy-number ColE1/pMB1/pBR322/pUC origin of replication
   5610..5638    +  promoter       tet promoter: E. coli promoter for tetracycline efflux protein gene
   5638..5674    +  promoter       cat promoter (fragment): promoter of the E. coli cat gene encoding chloramphenicol acetyltransferase
   5675..6125    +  CDS            CmR (fragment): chloramphenicol acetyltransferase; cat; confers resistance to chloramphenicol
   6149..6167    -  promoter       SP6 promoter: promoter for bacteriophage SP6 RNA polymerase
   6232..6891    -  CDS            CmR: chloramphenicol acetyltransferase; cat; confers resistance to chloramphenicol
   6892..6928    -  promoter       cat promoter (fragment): promoter of the E. coli cat gene encoding chloramphenicol acetyltransferase
   6928..6956    -  promoter       tet promoter: E. coli promoter for tetracycline efflux protein gene
   7018..7186    -  rep_origin     ori (fragment): high-copy-number ColE1/pMB1/pBR322/pUC origin of replication
   7218..7925    +  terminator     OCS terminator: octopine synthase terminator
   7926..7946    +  misc_feature   MCS (fragment): pUC18/19 multiple cloning site
   7949..8103    +  CDS            lacZα (fragment): LacZα fragment of β-galactosidase; lacZ fragment
   8169..8193    +  misc_feature   RB T-DNA repeat: right border repeat from nopaline C58 T-DNA
   8533..8934    +  CDS            Y4CG_SINFN (fragment): Protein inferred from homology: Swiss-Prot protein existence level 3. From Sinorhizobium fredii (strain NBRC 101917 / NGR234).
   9494..10123   +  CDS            pVS1 StaA: stability protein from the Pseudomonas plasmid pVS1 (Heeb et al., 2000)
>Addgene plasmid #84103 | pFGC5941-PacI-ath-STTM1886.2 | addgene full sequence | sequence record 167219 | Addgene NGS Result
GAACAACCAGGCACCGACGCCGTGGAATGCCCCATGTGTGGAGGAACGGGCGGTTGGCCAGGCGTAAGCG
GCTGGGTTGCCTGCCGGCCCTGCAATGGCACTGGAACCCCCAAGCCCGAGGAATCGGCGTGAGCGGTCGC
AAACCATCCGGCCCGGTACAAATCGGCGCGGCGCTGGGTGATGACCTGGTGGAGAAGTTGAAGGCCGCGC
AGGCCGCCCAGCGGCAACGCATCGAGGCAGAAGCACGCCCCGGTGAATCGTGGCAAGCGGCCGCTGATCG
AATCCGCAAAGAATCCCGGCAACCGCCGGCAGCCGGTGCGCCGTCGATTAGGAAGCCGCCCAAGGGCGAC
GAGCAACCAGATTTTTTCGTTCCGATGCTCTATGACGTGGGCACCCGCGATAGTCGCAGCATCATGGACG
TGGCCGTTTTCCGTCTGTCGAAGCGTGACCGACGAGCTGGCGAGGTGATCCGCTACGAGCTTCCAGACGG
GCACGTAGAGGTTTCCGCAGGGCCGGCCGGCATGGCCAGTGTGTGGGATTACGACCTGGTACTGATGGCG
GTTTCCCATCTAACCGAATCCATGAACCGATACCGGGAAGGGAAGGGAGACAAGCCCGGCCGCGTGTTCC
GTCCACACGTTGCGGACGTACTCAAGTTCTGCCGGCGAGCCGATGGCGGAAAGCAGAAAGACGACCTGGT
AGAAACCTGCATTCGGTTAAACACCACGCACGTTGCCATGCAGCGTACGAAGAAGGCCAAGAACGGCCGC
CTGGTGACGGTATCCGAGGGTGAAGCCTTGATTAGCCGCTACAAGATCGTAAAGAGCGAAACCGGGCGGC
CGGAGTACATCGAGATCGAGCTAGCTGATTGGATGTACCGCGAGATCACAGAAGGCAAGAACCCGGACGT
GCTGACGGTTCACCCCGATTACTTTTTGATCGATCCCGGCATCGGCCGTTTTCTCTACCGCCTGGCACGC
CGCGCCGCAGGCAAGGCAGAAGCCAGATGGTTGTTCAAGACGATCTACGAACGCAGTGGCAGCGCCGGAG
AGTTCAAGAAGTTCTGTTTCACCGTGCGCAAGCTGATCGGGTCAAATGACCTGCCGGAGTACGATTTGAA
GGAGGAGGCGGGGCAGGCTGGCCCGATCCTAGTCATGCGCTACCGCAACCTGATCGAGGGCGAAGCATCC
GCCGGTTCCTAATGTACGGAGCAGATGCTAGGGCAAATTGCCCTAGCAGGGGAAAAAGGTCGAAAAGGTC
TCTTTCCTGTGGATAGCACGTACATTGGGAACCCAAAGCCGTACATTGGGAACCGGAACCCGTACATTGG
GAACCCAAAGCCGTACATTGGGAACCGGTCACACATGTAAGTGACTGATATAAAAGAGAAAAAAGGCGAT
TTTTCCGCCTAAAACTCTTTAAAACTTATTAAAACTCTTAAAACCCGCCTGGCCTGTGCATAACTGTCTG
GCCAGCGCACAGCCGAAGAGCTGCAAAAAGCGCCTACCCTTCGGTCGCTGCGCTCCCTACGCCCCGCCGC
TTCGCGTCGGCCTATCGCGGCCGCTGGCCGCTCAAAAATGGCTGGCCTACGGCCAGGCAATCTACCAGGG
CGCGGACAAGCCGCGCCGTCGCCACTCGACCGCCGGCGCCCACATCAAGGCACCCTGCCTCGCGCGTTTC
GGTGATGACGGTGAAAACCTCTGACACATGCAGCTCCCGGAGACGGTCACAGCTTGTCTGTAAGCGGATG
CCGGGAGCAGACAAGCCCGTCAGGGCGCGTCAGCGGGTGTTGGCGGGTGTCGGGGCGCAGCCATGACCCA
GTCACGTAGCGATAGCGGAGTGTATACTGGCTTAACTATGCGGCATCAGAGCAGATTGTACTGAGAGTGC
ACCATATGCGGTGTGAAATACCGCACAGATGCGTAAGGAGAAAATACCGCATCAGGCGCTCTTCCGCTTC
CTCGCTCACTGACTCGCTGCGCTCGGTCGTTCGGCTGCGGCGAGCGGTATCAGCTCACTCAAAGGCGGTA
ATACGGTTATCCACAGAATCAGGGGATAACGCAGGAAAGAACATGTGAGCAAAAGGCCAGCAAAAGGCCA
GGAACCGTAAAAAGGCCGCGTTGCTGGCGTTTTTCCATAGGCTCCGCCCCCCTGACGAGCATCACAAAAA
TCGACGCTCAAGTCAGAGGTGGCGAAACCCGACAGGACTATAAAGATACCAGGCGTTTCCCCCTGGAAGC
TCCCTCGTGCGCTCTCCTGTTCCGACCCTGCCGCTTACCGGATACCTGTCCGCCTTTCTCCCTTCGGGAA
GCGTGGCGCTTTCTCATAGCTCACGCTGTAGGTATCTCAGTTCGGTGTAGGTCGTTCGCTCCAAGCTGGG
CTGTGTGCACGAACCCCCCGTTCAGCCCGACCGCTGCGCCTTATCCGGTAACTATCGTCTTGAGTCCAAC
CCGGTAAGACACGACTTATCGCCACTGGCAGCAGCCACTGGTAACAGGATTAGCAGAGCGAGGTATGTAG
GCGGTGCTACAGAGTTCTTGAAGTGGTGGCCTAACTACGGCTACACTAGAAGGACAGTATTTGGTATCTG
CGCTCTGCTGAAGCCAGTTACCTTCGGAAAAAGAGTTGGTAGCTCTTGATCCGGCAAACAAACCACCGCT
GGTAGCGGTGGTTTTTTTGTTTGCAAGCAGCAGATTACGCGCAGAAAAAAAGGATCTCAAGAAGATCCTT
TGATCTTTTCTACGGGGTCTGACGCTCAGTGGAACGAAAACTCACGTTAAGGGATTTTGGTCATGCATTC
TAGGTACTAAAACAATTCATCCAGTAAAATATAATATTTTATTTTCTCCCAATCAGGCTTGATCCCCAGT
AAGTCAAAAAATAGCTCGACATACTGTTCTTCCCCGATATCCTCCCTGATCGACCGGACGCAGAAGGCAA
TGTCATACCACTTGTCCGCCCTGCCGCTTCTCCCAAGATCAATAAAGCCACTTACTTTGCCATCTTTCAC
AAAGATGTTGCTGTCTCCCAGGTCGCCGTGGGAAAAGACAAGTTCCTCTTCGGGCTTTTCCGTCTTTAAA
AAATCATACAGCTCGCGCGGATCTTTAAATGGAGTGTCTTCTTCCCAGTTTTCGCAATCCACATCGGCCA
GATCGTTATTCAGTAAGTAATCCAATTCGGCTAAGCGGCTGTCTAAGCTATTCGTATAGGGACAATCCGA
TATGTCGATGGAGTGAAAGAGCCTGATGCACTCCGCATACAGCTCGATAATCTTTTCAGGGCTTTGTTCA
TCTTCATACTCTTCCGAGCAAAGGACGCCATCGGCCTCACTCATGAGCAGATTGCTCCAGCCATCATGCC
GTTCAAAGTGCAGGACCTTTGGAACAGGCAGCTTTCCTTCCAGCCATAGCATCATGTCCTTTTCCCGTTC
CACATCATAGGTGGTCCCTTTATACCGGCTGTCCGTCATTTTTAAATATAGGTTTTCATTTTCTCCCACC
AGCTTATATACCTTAGCAGGAGACATTCCTTCCGTATCTTTTACGCAGCGGTATTTTTCGATCAGTTTTT
TCAATTCCGGTGATATTCTCATTTTAGCCATTTATTATTTCCTTCCTCTTTTCTACAGTATTTAAAGATA
CCCCAAGAAGCTAATTATAACAAGACGAACTCCAATTCACTGTTCCTTGCATTCTAAAACCTTAAATACC
AGAAAACAGCTTTTTCAAAGTTGTTTTCAAAGTTGGCGTATAACATAGTATCGACGGAGCCGATTTTGAA
ACCGCGGTGATCACAGGCAGCAACGCTCTGTCATCGTTACAATCAACATGCTACCCTCCGCGAGATCATC
CGTGTTTCAAACCCGGCAGCTTAGTTGCCGTTCTTCCGAATAGCATCGGTAACATGAGCAAAGTCTGCCG
CCTTACAACGGCTCTCCCGCTGACGCCGTCCCGGACTGATGGGCTGCCTGTATCGAGTGGTGATTTTGTG
CCGAGCTGCCGGTCGGGGAGCTGTTGGCTGGCTGGTGGCAGGATATATTGTGGTGTAAACAAATTGACGC
TTAGACAACTTAATAACACATTGCGGACGTTTTTAATGTACTGAATTAACGCCGAATTAATTCGAGCTCG
GATCTGATAATTTATTTGAAAATTCATAAGAAAAGCAAACGTTACATGAATTGATGAAACAATACAAAGA
CAGATAAAGCCACGCACATTTAGGATATTGGCCGAGATTACTGAATATTGAGTAAGATCACGGAATTTCT
GACAGGAGCATGTCTTCAATTCAGCCCAAATGGCAGTTGAAATACTCAAACCGCCCCATATGCAGGAGCG
GATCATTCATTGTTTGTTTGGTTGCCTTTGCCAACATGGGAGTCCAAGATTCTGCAGTCAAATCTCGGTG
ACGGGCAGGACCGGACGGGGCGGTACCGGCAGGCTGAAGTCCAGCTGCCAGAAACCCACGTCATGCCAGT
TCCCGTGCTTGAAGCCGGCCGCCCGCAGCATGCCGCGGGGGGCATATCCGAGCGCCTCGTGCATGCGCAC
GCTCGGGTCGTTGGGCAGCCCGATGACAGCGACCACGCTCTTGAAGCCCTGTGCCTCCAGGGACTTCAGC
AGGTGGGTGTAGAGCGTGGAGCCCAGTCCCGTCCGCTGGTGGCGGGGGGAGACGTACACGGTCGACTCGG
CCGTCCAGTCGTAGGCGTTGCGTGCCTTCCAGGGGCCCGCGTAGGCGATGCCGGCGACCTCGCCGTCCAC
CTCGGCGACGAGCCAGGGATAGCGCTCCCGCAGACGGACGAGGTCGTCCGTCCACTCCTGCGGTTCCTGC
GGCTCGGTACGGAAGTTGACCGTGCTTGTCTCGATGTAGTGGTTGACGATGGTGCAGACCGCCGGCATGT
CCGCCTCGGTGGCACGGCGGATGTCGGCCGGGCGTCGTTCTGGGCTCATCGATTCGATTTGGTGTATCGA
GATTGGTTATGAAATTCAGATGCTAGTGTAATGTATTGGTAATTTGGGAAGATATAATAGGAAGCAAGGC
TATTTATCCATTTCTGAAAAGGCGAAATGGCGTCACCGCGAGCGTCACGCGCATTCCGTTCTTGCTGTAA
AGCGTTGTTTGGTACACTTTTGACTAGCGAGGCTTGGCGTGTCAGCGTATCTATTCAAAAGTCGTTAATG
GCTGCGGATCAAGAAAAAGTTGGAATAGAAACAGAATACCCGCGAAATTCAGGCCCGGTTGCCATGTCCT
ACACGCCGAAATAAACGACCAAATTAGTAGAAAAATAAAAACTGACTCGGATACTTACGTCACGTCTTGC
GCACTGATTTGAAAAATCTCAGAATTCATGGATCCTAGGTGAGTCTAGAGAGTTAATTAAGAAAGGCGGA
CAGGTATCCGGTAAGCGGCAGGGTCGGAACAGGAGAGCGCACGAGGGAGCTTCCAGGGGGGAAACGCCTG
GTATCTTTATAGTCCTGTCGGGTTTCGCCACCTCTGACTTGAGCGTCGATTTTTGTGATGCTCGTCAGGG
GGGCGGAGCCTATGGAAAAACGCCAGCAACGCGGATCACAACAAAAAGCCCGCTCATTAGGCGGGCTAAA
TTCTCATGTTTGACAGCTTATCATCGATAAGCTTTAATGAGTTATCGAGATTTTCAGGAGCTAAGGAAGC
TAAAATGGAGAAAGAAATCACTGGATATACCACCGTTGATATATCCCAATGGCATCGTAAAGAACATTTT
GAGGCATTTCAGTCAGTTGCTCAATGTACCTATAACCAGACCGTTCAGCTGGATATTACGGCCTTTTTAA
AGACCGTAAAGAAAAATAAGCACAAGTTTTATCCGGCCTTTATTCACATTCTTGCCCGCCTGATGAATGC
TCATCCGGAGTTCCGTATGGCAATGAAAGACGGTGAGCTGGTAATATGGGATAGTGTTCACCCTTGTTAC
ACCGTTTTCCATGAGCAAACTGAAACGTTTTCATCGCTCTGGAGTGAATACCACGACGATTTCCGGCAGT
TTTTACACATATATTCGCAAGATGTGGCGTGTTACGGTGAAAACCTGGCCTATTTCCCTAAAGGGTTTAT
TGAGAATATGTTTTTCGTCTCAGCCAATCCCTGGGATTGGAGCTTCAGCTGCTCGAGTTCTATAGTGTCA
CCTAAATCGTATGTGTATGATACATAAGGTTATGTATTAATTGTAGCCGCGTTCTTACGTCGACGTACCA
ATTACGCCCCGCCCTGTCACTCATCGCAGTACTGTTGTAATTCATTAAGCATTCTGCCGACATGGAAGCC
ATCACAAACGGCATGATGAACCTGAATCGCCAGCGGCATCAGCACCTTGTCGCCTTGCGTATAATATTTG
CCCATGGTGAAAACGGGGGCGAAGAAGTTGTCCATATTGGCCACGTTTAAATCAAAACTGGTGAAACTCA
CCCAGGGATTGGCTGAGACGAAAAACATATTCTCAATAAACCCTTTAGGGAAATAGGCCAGGTTTTCACC
GTAACACGCCACATCTTGCGAATATATGTGTAAAAACTGCCGGAAATCGTCGTGGTATTCACTCCAGAGC
GATGAAAACGTTTCAGTTTGCTCATGGAAAACGGTGTAACAAGGGTGAACACTATCCCATATTACCAGCT
CACCGTCTTTCATTGCCATACGGAACTCCGGATGAGCATTCATCAGGCGGGCAAGAATGTGAATAAAGGC
CGGATAAAACTTGTGCTTATTTTTCTTTACGGTCTTTAAAAAGGCCGTAATATCCAGCTGAACGGTCTGG
TTATAGGTACATTGAGCAACTGACTGAAATGCCTCAAAATGTTCTTTACGATGCCATTGGGATATATCAA
CGGTGGTATATCCAGTGATTTCTTTCTCCATTTTAGCTTCCTTAGCTCCTGAAAATCTCGATAACTCATT
AAAGCTTATCGATGATAAGCTGTCAAACATGAGAATTTAGCCCGCCTAATGAGCGGGCTTTTTGTTGTGA
TCCGCGTTGCTGGCGTTTTTCCATAGGCTCCGCCCCCCTGACGAGCATCACAAAAATCGACGCTCAAGTC
AGAGGTGGCGAAACCCGACAGGACTATAAAGATACCAGGCGTTTCCCCCCTGGAAGCTCCCTCGTGCGCT
CTCCTGTTCCGACCCTGCCGCTTACCGGATACCTGTCCGCCTTTCTTAATTAAGACCCGGGACTAGTCCC
TAGAGTCCTGCTTTAATGAGATATGCGAGACGCCTATGATCGCATGATATTTGCTTTCAATTCTGTTGTG
CACGTTGTAAAAAACCTGAGCATGTGTAGCTCAGATCCTTACCGCCGGTTTCGGTTCATTCTAATGAATA
TATCACCCGTTACTATCGTATTTTTATGAATAATATTCTCCGTTCAATTTACTGATTGTACCCTACTACT
TATATGTACAATATTAAAATGAAAACAATATATTGTGCTGAATAGGTTTATAGCGACATCTATGATAGAG
CGCCACAATAACAAACAATTGCGTTTTATTATTACAAATCCAATTTTAAAAAAAGCGGCAGAACCGGTCA
AACCTAAAAGACTGATTACATAAATCTTATTCAAATTTCAAAAGTGCCCCAGGGGCTAGTATCTACGACA
CACCGAGCGGCGAACTAATAACGCTCACTGAAGGGAACTCCGGTTCCCCGCCGGCGCGCATGGGTGAGAT
TCCTTGAAGTTGAGTATTGGCCGTCCGCTCTACCGAAAGTTACGGGCACCATTCAACCCGGTCCAGCACG
GCGGCCGGGTAACCGACTTGCTGCCCCGAGAATTATGCAGCATTTTTTTGGTGTATGTGGGCCCCAAATG
AAGTGCAGGTCAAACCTTGACAGTGACGACAAATCGTTGGGCGGGTCCAGGGCGAATTTTGCGACAACAT
GTCGAGGCTCAGCAGGACCTGCAGGCATGCAAGCTTGGCACTGGCCGTCGTTTTACAACGTCGTGACTGG
GAAAACCCTGGCGTTACCCAACTTAATCGCCTTGCAGCACATCCCCCTTTCGCCAGCTGGCGTAATAGCG
AAGAGGCCCGCACCGATCGCCCTTCCCAACAGTTGCGCAGCCTGAATGGCGAATGCTAGAGCAGCTTGAG
CTTGGATCAGATTGTCGTTTCCCGCCTTCAGTTTAAACTATCAGTGTTTGACAGGATATATTGGCGGGTA
AACCTAAGAGAAAAGAGCGTTTATTAGAATAATCGGATATTTAAAAGGGCGTGAAAAGGTTTATCCGTTC
GTCCATTTGTATGTGCATGCCAACCACAGGGTTCCCCTCGGGATCAAAGTACTTTGATCCAACCCCTCCG
CTGCTATAGTGCAGTCGGCTTCTGACGTTCAGTGCAGCCGTCTTCTGAAAACGACATGTCGCACAAGTCC
TAAGTTACGCGACAGGCTGCCGCCCTGCCCTTTTCCTGGCGTTTTCTTGTCGCGTGTTTTAGTCGCATAA
AGTAGAATACTTGCGACTAGAACCGGAGACATTACGCCATGAACAAGAGCGCCGCCGCTGGCCTGCTGGG
CTATGCCCGCGTCAGCACCGACGACCAGGACTTGACCAACCAACGGGCCGAACTGCACGCGGCCGGCTGC
ACCAAGCTGTTTTCCGAGAAGATCACCGGCACCAGGCGCGACCGCCCGGAGCTGGCCAGGATGCTTGACC
ACCTACGCCCTGGCGACGTTGTGACAGTGACCAGGCTAGACCGCCTGGCCCGCAGCACCCGCGACCTACT
GGACATTGCCGAGCGCATCCAGGAGGCCGGCGCGGGCCTGCGTAGCCTGGCAGAGCCGTGGGCCGACACC
ACCACGCCGGCCGGCCGCATGGTGTTGACCGTGTTCGCCGGCATTGCCGAGTTCGAGCGTTCCCTAATCA
TCGACCGCACCCGGAGCGGGCGCGAGGCCGCCAAGGCCCGAGGCGTGAAGTTTGGCCCCCGCCCTACCCT
CACCCCGGCACAGATCGCGCACGCCCGCGAGCTGATCGACCAGGAAGGCCGCACCGTGAAAGAGGCGGCT
GCACTGCTTGGCGTGCATCGCTCGACCCTGTACCGCGCACTTGAGCGCAGCGAGGAAGTGACGCCCACCG
AGGCCAGGCGGCGCGGTGCCTTCCGTGAGGACGCATTGACCGAGGCCGACGCCCTGGCGGCCGCCGAGAA
TGAACGCCAAGAGGAACAAGCATGAAACCGCACCAGGACGGCCAGGACGAACCGTTTTTCATTACCGAAG
AGATCGAGGCGGAGATGATCGCGGCCGGGTACGTGTTCGAGCCGCCCGCGCACGTCTCAACCGTGCGGCT
GCATGAAATCCTGGCCGGTTTGTCTGATGCCAAGCTGGCGGCCTGGCCGGCCAGCTTGGCCGCTGAAGAA
ACCGAGCGCCGCCGTCTAAAAAGGTGATGTGTATTTGAGTAAAACAGCTTGCGTCATGCGGTCGCTGCGT
ATATGATGCGATGAGTAAATAAACAAATACGCAAGGGGAACGCATGAAGGTTATCGCTGTACTTAACCAG
AAAGGCGGGTCAGGCAAGACGACCATCGCAACCCATCTAGCCCGCGCCCTGCAACTCGCCGGGGCCGATG
TTCTGTTAGTCGATTCCGATCCCCAGGGCAGTGCCCGCGATTGGGCGGCCGTGCGGGAAGATCAACCGCT
AACCGTTGTCGGCATCGACCGCCCGACGATTGACCGCGACGTGAAGGCCATCGGCCGGCGCGACTTCGTA
GTGATCGACGGAGCGCCCCAGGCGGCGGACTTGGCTGTGTCCGCGATCAAGGCAGCCGACTTCGTGCTGA
TTCCGGTGCAGCCAAGCCCTTACGACATATGGGCCACCGCCGACCTGGTGGAGCTGGTTAAGCAGCGCAT
TGAGGTCACGGATGGAAGGCTACAAGCGGCCTTTGTCGTGTCGCGGGCGATCAAAGGCACGCGCATCGGC
GGTGAGGTTGCCGAGGCGCTGGCCGGGTACGAGCTGCCCATTCTTGAGTCCCGTATCACGCAGCGCGTGA
GCTACCCAGGCACTGCCGCCGCCGGCACAACCGTTCTTGAATCAGAACCCGAGGGCGACGCTGCCCGCGA
GGTCCAGGCGCTGGCCGCTGAAATTAAATCAAAACTCATTTGAGTTAATGAGGTAAAGAGAAAATGAGCA
AAAGCACAAACACGCTAAGTGCCGGCCGTCCGAGCGCACGCAGCAGCAAGGCTGCAACGTTGGCCAGCCT
GGCAGACACGCCAGCCATGAAGCGGGTCAACTTTCAGTTGCCGGCGGAGGATCACACCAAGCTGAAGATG
TACGCGGTACGCCAAGGCAAGACCATTACCGAGCTGCTATCTGAATACATCGCGCAGCTACCAGAGTAAA
TGAGCAAATGAATAAATGAGTAGATGAATTTTAGCGGCTAAAGGAGGCGGCATGGAAAATCAA
