>Addgene plasmid #84103 | pFGC5941-PacI-ath-STTM1886.2 | depositor partial sequence | sequence record 160659 | STTM
CCAATCAAAGACTGTTTCATCTCAGTTGTTGTTGTTATGGTCTAATTTAAATATGGTCTAAAGAAGAAGA
ATCCAATCAAAGACTGTTTCATCTCA
